Addgene plasmid #165116: Nsp12-EGFP
Purpose: mammalian expression and localization
Depositing lab: Bruno Antonny. Depositing organization: CNRS UMR 7275, Institut de Pharmacologie Moleculaire et Cellulaire (IPMC). Publication: A comprehensive library of fluorescent constructs of SARS-CoV-2 proteins and their initial characterisation in different cell types. Miserey-Lenkei S, Trajkovic K, D'Ambrosio JM, Patel AJ, Copic A, Mathur P, Schauer K, Goud B, Albanese V, Gautier R, Subra M, Kovacs D, Barelli H, Antonny B. Biol Cell. 2021 Jul;113(7):311-328. doi: 10.1111/boc.202000158. Epub 2021 May 10. PubMed 33666950.
Backbone
  Vector backbone: pEGFPN1
  Backbone manufacturer: Clontech
  Backbone size w/o insert (bp): 4700
  Vector type: Mammalian Expression
  Selectable markers: Neomycin (select with G418)
Growth in bacteria
  Bacterial resistance: Kanamycin, 50 μg/mL
  Growth temperature: 37°C
  Growth strain: DH5alpha
  Copy number: High Copy
Gene/Insert
  Gene/Insert name: Nsp12
  Species: codon optimized SARS-COV-2
  Insert size (bp): 2800
  Entrez Gene: ORF1ab (a.k.a. GU280_gp01)
  Promoter: CMV
  Tag / fusion protein: EGFP (C terminal on insert)
  Cloning method: Restriction Enzyme; 5′ cloning site NheI (not destroyed); 3′ cloning site XhoI (not destroyed)
  Sequencing primers: 5′ GTCGTAACAACTCCGCCC; 3′ CGTCCAGCTCGACCAGGATG
Resource information
  A portion of this plasmid was derived from a plasmid made by: Inserts were prepared by PCR with templates that have been published elsewhere: Gordon et al., 2020a.
Terms and licenses: Academic/Nonprofit Terms; Industry Terms: Not Available to Industry
Depositor comments: Please visit https://www.biorxiv.org/content/10.1101/2020.12.19.423586v1 for BioRxiv preprint. bioRxiv 2020.12.19.423586v1
How to cite: Nsp12-EGFP was a gift from Bruno Antonny (Addgene plasmid # 165116 ; http://n2t.net/addgene:165116 ; RRID:Addgene_165116)
