[The description below was written by a language model from this plasmid's Addgene catalogue record and pLannotate feature annotations shown in this document.]
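Description:
Nsp12-EGFP is a mammalian expression plasmid built on the Clontech pEGFP-N1 backbone. It produces SARS-CoV-2 nonstructural protein 12 fused at its C terminus to EGFP. The roughly 2.8 kb Nsp12 coding sequence is codon optimized and was PCR-amplified from a previously published template. It was inserted between the NheI and XhoI sites, both of which are retained, so the residual multiple cloning site forms a short linker ahead of the EGFP reading frame. Transcription is driven by the human cytomegalovirus immediate early enhancer and promoter and terminated by the SV40 polyadenylation signal. The automated annotation labels the insert as a fragment of the ORF1ab replicase polyprotein and attaches text describing the 2'-O-methyltransferase. That text is generic to the polyprotein database entry; Nsp12 itself is the viral RNA-dependent RNA polymerase.

The plasmid is maintained in E. coli through a high-copy ColE1/pUC-type origin and also carries an f1 origin. A single NeoR/KanR (Tn5 aminoglycoside phosphotransferase) cassette serves both hosts. A bacterial promoter gives kanamycin resistance in E. coli, and the SV40 early promoter with the HSV TK polyadenylation signal allows G418 selection of transfected mammalian cells. Short hits annotated as large T antigen, ble and bGH poly(A) fragments appear to be backbone remnants rather than functional elements.

Two sequence records accompany the entry. One is a 7,520 nt full-plasmid sequencing result. The other is a 3,081 nt depositor record covering only the Nsp12 insert, the linker and the start of the GFP. The construct belongs to a library of fluorescently tagged SARS-CoV-2 proteins and is intended for expressing Nsp12 in mammalian cells and visualizing its subcellular localization.
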