Features (pLannotate 1.2.2; 3 found; start..end, strand, type, name):
     14..2809    +  CDS            rep (fragment): R1AB_SARS2 - Experimental evidence at protein level: Swiss-Prot protein existence level 1. [2'-O-methyltransferase]: Methyltransferase that mediates mRNA cap 2'-O-ribose methylation to the 5'-cap structure of viral mRNAs. N7-methyl guanosine cap is a prerequisite for binding of nsp16. Therefore plays an essential role in viral mRNAs cap methylation which is essential to evade immune system. From Severe acute respiratory syndrome coronavirus 2 (2019-nCoV) (SARS-CoV-2).
   2810..2862    +  misc_feature   MCS: multiple cloning site
   2876..34      +  CDS            moxGFP (fragment) (across the origin): moxGFP is a basic (constitutively fluorescent) green fluorescent protein published in 2015, derived from Aequorea victoria. It is reported to be a rapidly-maturing monomer.
>Addgene plasmid #165116 | Nsp12-EGFP | depositor full sequence | sequence record 322250 | Nsp12-EGFP sequence 3081 bps
GCTAGCCACCATGTCAGCAGACGCACAAAGTTTTCTGAACCGGGTATGCGGAGTCAGTGCGGCGAGGCTT
ACGCCCTGTGGTACGGGAACATCAACGGACGTTGTTTACCGCGCCTTCGACATATACAATGATAAAGTCG
CCGGCTTCGCAAAGTTCCTTAAAACGAATTGCTGTAGGTTCCAAGAAAAGGACGAGGATGATAATTTGAT
AGACTCCTACTTCGTGGTCAAACGACACACGTTTTCAAATTATCAGCACGAGGAAACGATATATAATCTT
CTTAAAGACTGCCCTGCAGTGGCAAAACACGACTTCTTTAAGTTCCGCATTGACGGGGATATGGTCCCCC
ATATCTCCCGACAGAGATTGACGAAATATACAATGGCGGATCTGGTGTACGCCCTGAGACACTTCGATGA
GGGCAATTGTGATACACTCAAGGAGATTCTCGTGACCTACAATTGTTGCGATGATGACTATTTCAATAAG
AAAGACTGGTACGACTTCGTCGAAAACCCTGATATATTGAGGGTGTACGCAAACCTGGGTGAACGAGTAA
GACAGGCACTTCTGAAAACCGTCCAATTCTGCGACGCTATGAGAAACGCGGGCATTGTTGGTGTGCTTAC
GCTGGATAACCAAGACCTCAATGGTAATTGGTACGATTTTGGGGACTTCATCCAAACCACTCCTGGCTCA
GGCGTTCCCGTGGTAGACAGCTACTATTCTTTGTTGATGCCAATTCTTACACTCACAAGGGCCCTGACCG
CTGAGTCACACGTCGATACGGACTTGACCAAGCCCTACATCAAGTGGGATCTTCTGAAGTACGACTTTAC
CGAGGAACGATTGAAGCTTTTTGATCGCTACTTTAAATACTGGGATCAGACGTACCACCCAAACTGCGTG
AATTGCCTGGATGACCGATGTATACTCCATTGCGCGAACTTTAACGTTTTGTTCTCTACAGTATTTCCTC
CGACGAGCTTCGGACCGCTTGTGAGAAAGATATTCGTCGACGGCGTCCCATTTGTTGTCAGCACTGGTTA
CCACTTTCGCGAGTTGGGGGTGGTCCACAATCAGGATGTCAATTTGCATTCCTCCAGGCTTTCTTTTAAA
GAGTTGCTTGTTTATGCCGCTGACCCCGCGATGCATGCAGCCTCTGGGAATCTTTTGCTGGACAAAAGGA
CGACGTGCTTTAGCGTTGCTGCCCTTACAAATAACGTAGCATTTCAAACCGTAAAACCCGGTAATTTTAA
TAAAGATTTTTATGATTTTGCAGTCTCTAAGGGTTTTTTCAAGGAGGGGAGTAGTGTAGAGCTTAAACAT
TTTTTTTTCGCTCAGGATGGTAACGCTGCGATCAGCGACTACGACTACTATCGATACAATCTCCCGACGA
TGTGTGATATCAGGCAGTTGTTGTTCGTTGTAGAAGTGGTTGATAAGTATTTTGACTGTTATGACGGCGG
CTGTATCAATGCCAACCAGGTCATTGTGAATAACCTCGATAAATCTGCCGGGTTCCCCTTTAACAAGTGG
GGGAAGGCGCGACTGTACTACGACAGCATGTCTTACGAAGATCAGGACGCACTCTTTGCATACACAAAGA
GGAATGTGATACCGACTATAACTCAAATGAACCTTAAGTATGCAATCAGCGCGAAAAATCGGGCTAGGAC
TGTTGCCGGAGTTAGCATATGTAGTACCATGACAAACCGACAGTTCCACCAGAAGTTGCTGAAATCAATT
GCTGCGACCCGGGGTGCGACTGTAGTAATCGGGACATCAAAGTTCTACGGCGGGTGGCATAACATGCTCA
AGACGGTCTACTCAGACGTTGAGAATCCGCATCTTATGGGTTGGGATTATCCAAAGTGTGACAGGGCGAT
GCCCAACATGTTGCGGATAATGGCCTCCTTGGTACTTGCACGGAAACATACAACCTGCTGTAGTTTGTCA
CACCGATTTTACCGACTGGCAAACGAATGTGCTCAGGTTCTCAGTGAAATGGTAATGTGTGGCGGCTCCC
TCTACGTTAAGCCCGGTGGCACAAGCTCTGGAGACGCAACTACTGCCTATGCAAACAGTGTATTCAACAT
CTGCCAGGCTGTCACGGCCAATGTTAACGCATTGCTTTCCACTGACGGAAATAAGATTGCAGACAAATAC
GTGAGAAATTTGCAACATAGACTCTACGAATGCCTCTATCGCAATCGCGATGTTGATACGGACTTCGTTA
ATGAGTTCTATGCTTACTTGCGAAAGCACTTCTCCATGATGATTCTGTCAGACGACGCTGTAGTATGCTT
TAATTCAACGTATGCCTCCCAGGGTCTGGTCGCGTCCATAAAAAATTTTAAAAGCGTCCTGTATTACCAA
AATAACGTTTTCATGAGCGAAGCGAAATGTTGGACCGAGACTGATCTTACTAAGGGCCCTCATGAGTTCT
GCTCACAACACACTATGTTGGTCAAGCAGGGCGACGATTACGTGTATCTTCCTTATCCCGATCCTAGTAG
GATTCTTGGAGCAGGTTGCTTCGTGGATGATATCGTCAAAACGGACGGCACCCTCATGATAGAGAGGTTC
GTCTCTTTGGCTATAGACGCGTATCCGCTTACTAAACATCCTAACCAAGAATACGCGGATGTATTCCATC
TTTATCTGCAGTATATCAGAAAGTTGCATGATGAGCTGACCGGTCACATGTTGGACATGTATAGCGTGAT
GCTTACCAATGACAATACTTCACGGTACTGGGAACCTGAATTTTACGAGGCGATGTATACGCCTCACACC
GTCCTGCAGCTCGAGCTCAAGCTTCGAATTCTGCAGTCGACGGTACCGCGGGCCCGGGATCCACCGGTCG
CCACCATGGTGAGCAAGGGCGAGGAGCTGTTCACCGGGGTGGTGCCCATCCTGGTCGAGCTGGACGGCGA
CGTAAACGGCCACAAGTTCAGCGTGTCCGGCGAGGGCGAGGGCGATGCCACCTACGGCAAGCTGACCCTG
AAGTTCATCTGCACCACCGGCAAGCTGCCCGTGCCCTGGCCCACCCTCGTGACCACCCTGACCTACGGCG
T
