Features (pLannotate 1.2.2; 15 found; start..end, strand, type, name):
      1..204     +  promoter       CMV promoter: human cytomegalovirus (CMV) immediate early promoter
    174..3035    +  CDS            rep (fragment): R1AB_SARS2 - Experimental evidence at protein level: Swiss-Prot protein existence level 1. [2'-O-methyltransferase]: Methyltransferase that mediates mRNA cap 2'-O-ribose methylation to the 5'-cap structure of viral mRNAs. N7-methyl guanosine cap is a prerequisite for binding of nsp16. Therefore plays an essential role in viral mRNAs cap methylation which is essential to evade immune system. From Severe acute respiratory syndrome coronavirus 2 (2019-nCoV) (SARS-CoV-2).
   3036..3088    +  misc_feature   MCS: multiple cloning site
   3102..3821    +  CDS            EGFP: the original enhanced GFP (Yang et al., 1996) mammalian codon-optimized
   3838..3921    +  CDS            large T antigen (fragment): large T antigen from SV40 (simian virus 40)
   3944..4065    +  polyA_signal   SV40 poly(A) signal: SV40 polyadenylation signal
   4099..4527    -  rep_origin     f1 ori (sequence partly withheld): f1 bacteriophage origin of replication; arrow indicates direction of (+) strand synthesis
   4554..4658    +  promoter       AmpR promoter: bla
   4660..5017    +  promoter       SV40 promoter: SV40 enhancer and early promoter
   5052..5846    +  CDS            NeoR/KanR: aminoglycoside phosphotransferase from Tn5; aph(3')-II (or nptII); confers resistance to neomycin, kanamycin, and G418 (Geneticin®)
   5867..6019    +  CDS            ble (fragment): BLE_KLEPN - Experimental evidence at protein level: Swiss-Prot protein existence level 1. Binding protein with a strong affinity to the bleomycin family of antibiotics. Binds to CL990; an antimitotic-antibiotic compound. From Klebsiella pneumoniae.
   6078..6125    +  polyA_signal   HSV TK poly(A) signal: herpes simplex virus thymidine kinase polyadenylation signal (Cole and Stacy, 1985)
   6216..6232    -  polyA_signal   bGH poly(A) signal (fragment): bovine growth hormone polyadenylation signal
   6454..7042    +  rep_origin     ori: high-copy-number ColE1/pMB1/pBR322/pUC origin of replication
   7217..7520    +  enhancer       CMV enhancer: human cytomegalovirus immediate early enhancer
>Addgene plasmid #165116 | Nsp12-EGFP | addgene full sequence | sequence record 325897 | Addgene NGS Result
GTGATGCGGTTTTGGCAGTACATCAATGGGCGTGGATAGCGGTTTGACTCACGGGGATTTCCAAGTCTCC
ACCCCATTGACGTCAATGGGAGTTTGTTTTGGCACCAAAATCAACGGGACTTTCCAAAATGTCGTAACAA
CTCCGCCCCATTGACGCAAATGGGCGGTAGGCGTGTACGGTGGGAGGTCTATATAAGCAGAGCTGGTTTA
GTGAACCGTCAGATCCGCTAGCCACCATGTCAGCAGACGCACAAAGTTTTCTGAACCGGGTATGCGGAGT
CAGTGCGGCGAGGCTTACGCCCTGTGGTACGGGAACATCAACGGACGTTGTTTACCGCGCCTTCGACATA
TACAATGATAAAGTCGCCGGCTTCGCAAAGTTCCTTAAAACGAATTGCTGTAGGTTCCAAGAAAAGGACG
AGGATGATAATTTGATAGACTCCTACTTCGTGGTCAAACGACACACGTTTTCAAATTATCAGCACGAGGA
AACGATATATAATCTTCTTAAAGACTGCCCTGCAGTGGCAAAACACGACTTCTTTAAGTTCCGCATTGAC
GGGGATATGGTCCCCCATATCTCCCGACAGAGATTGACGAAATATACAATGGCGGATCTGGTGTACGCCC
TGAGACACTTCGATGAGGGCAATTGTGATACACTCAAGGAGATTCTCGTGACCTACAATTGTTGCGATGA
TGACTATTTCAATAAGAAAGACTGGTACGACTTCGTCGAAAACCCTGATATATTGAGGGTGTACGCAAAC
CTGGGTGAACGAGTAAGACAGGCACTTCTGAAAACCGTCCAATTCTGCGACGCTATGAGAAACGCGGGCA
TTGTTGGTGTGCTTACGCTGGATAACCAAGACCTCAATGGTAATTGGTACGATTTTGGGGACTTCATCCA
AACCACTCCTGGCTCAGGCGTTCCCGTGGTAGACAGCTACTATTCTTTGTTGATGCCAATTCTTACACTC
ACAAGGGCCCTGACCGCTGAGTCACACGTCGATACGGACTTGACCAAGCCCTACATCAAGTGGGATCTTC
TGAAGTACGACTTTACCGAGGAACGATTGAAGCTTTTTGATCGCTACTTTAAATACTGGGATCAGACGTA
CCACCCAAACTGCGTGAATTGCCTGGATGACCGATGTATACTCCATTGCGCGAACTTTAACGTTTTGTTC
TCTACAGTATTTCCTCCGACGAGCTTCGGACCGCTTGTGAGAAAGATATTCGTCGACGGCGTCCCATTTG
TTGTCAGCACTGGTTACCACTTTCGCGAGTTGGGGGTGGTCCACAATCAGGATGTCAATTTGCATTCCTC
CAGGCTTTCTTTTAAAGAGTTGCTTGTTTATGCCGCTGACCCCGCGATGCATGCAGCCTCTGGGAATCTT
TTGCTGGACAAAAGGACGACGTGCTTTAGCGTTGCTGCCCTTACAAATAACGTAGCATTTCAAACCGTAA
AACCCGGTAATTTTAATAAAGATTTTTATGATTTTGCAGTCTCTAAGGGTTTTTTCAAGGAGGGGAGTAG
TGTAGAGCTTAAACATTTTTTTTTCGCTCAGGATGGTAACGCTGCGATCAGCGACTACGACTACTATCGA
TACAATCTCCCGACGATGTGTGATATCAGGCAGTTGTTGTTCGTTGTAGAAGTGGTTGATAAGTATTTTG
ACTGTTATGACGGCGGCTGTATCAATGCCAACCAGGTCATTGTGAATAACCTCGATAAATCTGCCGGGTT
CCCCTTTAACAAGTGGGGGAAGGCGCGACTGTACTACGACAGCATGTCTTACGAAGATCAGGACGCACTC
TTTGCATACACAAAGAGGAATGTGATACCGACTATAACTCAAATGAACCTTAAGTATGCAATCAGCGCGA
AAAATCGGGCTAGGACTGTTGCCGGAGTTAGCATATGTAGTACCATGACAAACCGACAGTTCCACCAGAA
GTTGCTGAAATCAATTGCTGCGACCCGGGGTGCGACTGTAGTAATCGGGACATCAAAGTTCTACGGCGGG
TGGCATAACATGCTCAAGACGGTCTACTCAGACGTTGAGAATCCGCATCTTATGGGTTGGGATTATCCAA
AGTGTGACAGGGCGATGCCCAACATGTTGCGGATAATGGCCTCCTTGGTACTTGCACGGAAACATACAAC
CTGCTGTAGTTTGTCACACCGATTTTACCGACTGGCAAACGAATGTGCTCAGGTTCTCAGTGAAATGGTA
ATGTGTGGCGGCTCCCTCTACGTTAAGCCCGGTGGCACAAGCTCTGGAGACGCAACTACTGCCTATGCAA
ACAGTGTATTCAACATCTGCCAGGCTGTCACGGCCAATGTTAACGCATTGCTTTCCACTGACGGAAATAA
GATTGCAGACAAATACGTGAGAAATTTGCAACATAGACTCTACGAATGCCTCTATCGCAATCGCGATGTT
GATACGGACTTCGTTAATGAGTTCTATGCTTACTTGCGAAAGCACTTCTCCATGATGATTCTGTCAGACG
ACGCTGTAGTATGCTTTAATTCAACGTATGCCTCCCAGGGTCTGGTCGCGTCCATAAAAAATTTTAAAAG
CGTCCTGTATTACCAAAATAACGTTTTCATGAGCGAAGCGAAATGTTGGACCGAGACTGATCTTACTAAG
GGCCCTCATGAGTTCTGCTCACAACACACTATGTTGGTCAAGCAGGGCGACGATTACGTGTATCTTCCTT
ATCCCGATCCTAGTAGGATTCTTGGAGCAGGTTGCTTCGTGGATGATATCGTCAAAACGGACGGCACCCT
CATGATAGAGAGGTTCGTCTCTTTGGCTATAGACGCGTATCCGCTTACTAAACATCCTAACCAAGAATAC
GCGGATGTATTCCATCTTTATCTGCAGTATATCAGAAAGTTGCATGATGAGCTGACCGGTCACATGTTGG
ACATGTATAGCGTGATGCTTACCAATGACAATACTTCACGGTACTGGGAACCTGAATTTTACGAGGCGAT
GTATACGCCTCACACCGTCCTGCAGCTCGAGCTCAAGCTTCGAATTCTGCAGTCGACGGTACCGCGGGCC
CGGGATCCACCGGTCGCCACCATGGTGAGCAAGGGCGAGGAGCTGTTCACCGGGGTGGTGCCCATCCTGG
TCGAGCTGGACGGCGACGTAAACGGCCACAAGTTCAGCGTGTCCGGCGAGGGCGAGGGCGATGCCACCTA
CGGCAAGCTGACCCTGAAGTTCATCTGCACCACCGGCAAGCTGCCCGTGCCCTGGCCCACCCTCGTGACC
ACCCTGACCTACGGCGTGCAGTGCTTCAGCCGCTACCCCGACCACATGAAGCAGCACGACTTCTTCAAGT
CCGCCATGCCCGAAGGCTACGTCCAGGAGCGCACCATCTTCTTCAAGGACGACGGCAACTACAAGACCCG
CGCCGAGGTGAAGTTCGAGGGCGACACCCTGGTGAACCGCATCGAGCTGAAGGGCATCGACTTCAAGGAG
GACGGCAACATCCTGGGGCACAAGCTGGAGTACAACTACAACAGCCACAACGTCTATATCATGGCCGACA
AGCAGAAGAACGGCATCAAGGTGAACTTCAAGATCCGCCACAACATCGAGGACGGCAGCGTGCAGCTCGC
CGACCACTACCAGCAGAACACCCCCATCGGCGACGGCCCCGTGCTGCTGCCCGACAACCACTACCTGAGC
ACCCAGTCCGCCCTGAGCAAAGACCCCAACGAGAAGCGCGATCACATGGTCCTGCTGGAGTTCGTGACCG
CCGCCGGGATCACTCTCGGCATGGACGAGCTGTACAAGTAAAGCGGCCGCGACTCTAGATCATAATCAGC
CATACCACATTTGTAGAGGTTTTACTTGCTTTAAAAAACCTCCCACACCTCCCCCTGAACCTGAAACATA
AAATGAATGCAATTGTTGTTGTTAACTTGTTTATTGCAGCTTATAATGGTTACAAATAAAGCAATAGCAT
CACAAATTTCACAAATAAAGCATTTTTTTCACTGCATTCTAGTTGTGGTTTGTCCAAACTCATCAATGTA
TCTTAAGGCGTAAATTGTAAGCGTTAATATTTTGTTAAAATTCGCGTTAAATTTTTGTTAAATCAGCTCA
TTTTTTAACCAATAGGCCGAAATCGGCAAAATCCCTTATAAATCAAAAGAATAGACCGAGATAGGGTTGA
GTGTTGTTCCAGTTTGGAACAAGAGTCCACTATTAAAGAACGTGGACTCCAACGTCAAAGG
[49 nt withheld, positions 4262-4310]
T
[91 nt withheld, positions 4312-4402]
G
[124 nt withheld, positions 4404-4527]
CAGGTGGCACTTTTCGGGGAAATGTGCGCGGAACCCCTATTTGTTTATTTTTCTAAATACATTCAAATAT
GTATCCGCTCATGAGACAATAACCCTGATAAATGCTTCAATAATATTGAAAAAGGAAGAGTCCTGAGGCG
GAAAGAACCAGCTGTGGAATGTGTGTCAGTTAGGGTGTGGAAAGTCCCCAGGCTCCCCAGCAGGCAGAAG
TATGCAAAGCATGCATCTCAATTAGTCAGCAACCAGGTGTGGAAAGTCCCCAGGCTCCCCAGCAGGCAGA
AGTATGCAAAGCATGCATCTCAATTAGTCAGCAACCATAGTCCCGCCCCTAACTCCGCCCATCCCGCCCC
TAACTCCGCCCAGTTCCGCCCATTCTCCGCCCCATGGCTGACTAATTTTTTTTATTTATGCAGAGGCCGA
GGCCGCCTCGGCCTCTGAGCTATTCCAGAAGTAGTGAGGAGGCTTTTTTGGAGGCCTAGGCTTTTGCAAA
GATCGATCAAGAGACAGGATGAGGATCGTTTCGCATGATTGAACAAGATGGATTGCACGCAGGTTCTCCG
GCCGCTTGGGTGGAGAGGCTATTCGGCTATGACTGGGCACAACAGACAATCGGCTGCTCTGATGCCGCCG
TGTTCCGGCTGTCAGCGCAGGGGCGCCCGGTTCTTTTTGTCAAGACCGACCTGTCCGGTGCCCTGAATGA
ACTGCAAGACGAGGCAGCGCGGCTATCGTGGCTGGCCACGACGGGCGTTCCTTGCGCAGCTGTGCTCGAC
GTTGTCACTGAAGCGGGAAGGGACTGGCTGCTATTGGGCGAAGTGCCGGGGCAGGATCTCCTGTCATCTC
ACCTTGCTCCTGCCGAGAAAGTATCCATCATGGCTGATGCAATGCGGCGGCTGCATACGCTTGATCCGGC
TACCTGCCCATTCGACCACCAAGCGAAACATCGCATCGAGCGAGCACGTACTCGGATGGAAGCCGGTCTT
GTCGATCAGGATGATCTGGACGAAGAGCATCAGGGGCTCGCGCCAGCCGAACTGTTCGCCAGGCTCAAGG
CGAGCATGCCCGACGGCGAGGATCTCGTCGTGACCCATGGCGATGCCTGCTTGCCGAATATCATGGTGGA
AAATGGCCGCTTTTCTGGATTCATCGACTGTGGCCGGCTGGGTGTGGCGGACCGCTATCAGGACATAGCG
TTGGCTACCCGTGATATTGCTGAAGAGCTTGGCGGCGAATGGGCTGACCGCTTCCTCGTGCTTTACGGTA
TCGCCGCTCCCGATTCGCAGCGCATCGCCTTCTATCGCCTTCTTGACGAGTTCTTCTGAGCGGGACTCTG
GGGTTCGAAATGACCGACCAAGCGACGCCCAACCTGCCATCACGAGATTTCGATTCCACCGCCGCCTTCT
ATGAAAGGTTGGGCTTCGGAATCGTTTTCCGGGACGCCGGCTGGATGATCCTCCAGCGCGGGGATCTCAT
GCTGGAGTTCTTCGCCCACCCTAGGGGGAGGCTAACTGAAACACGGAAGGAGACAATACCGGAAGGAACC
CGCGCTATGACGGCAATAAAAAGACAGAATAAAACGCACGGTGTTGGGTCGTTTGTTCATAAACGCGGGG
TTCGGTCCCAGGGCTGGCACTCTGTCGATACCCCACCGAGACCCCATTGGGGCCAATACGCCCGCGTTTC
TTCCTTTTCCCCACCCCACCCCCCAAGTTCGGGTGAAGGCCCAGGGCTCGCAGCCAACGTCGGGGCGGCA
GGCCCTGCCATAGCCTCAGGTTACTCATATATACTTTAGATTGATTTAAAACTTCATTTTTAATTTAAAA
GGATCTAGGTGAAGATCCTTTTTGATAATCTCATGACCAAAATCCCTTAACGTGAGTTTTCGTTCCACTG
AGCGTCAGACCCCGTAGAAAAGATCAAAGGATCTTCTTGAGATCCTTTTTTTCTGCGCGTAATCTGCTGC
TTGCAAACAAAAAAACCACCGCTACCAGCGGTGGTTTGTTTGCCGGATCAAGAGCTACCAACTCTTTTTC
CGAAGGTAACTGGCTTCAGCAGAGCGCAGATACCAAATACTGTTCTTCTAGTGTAGCCGTAGTTAGGCCA
CCACTTCAAGAACTCTGTAGCACCGCCTACATACCTCGCTCTGCTAATCCTGTTACCAGTGGCTGCTGCC
AGTGGCGATAAGTCGTGTCTTACCGGGTTGGACTCAAGACGATAGTTACCGGATAAGGCGCAGCGGTCGG
GCTGAACGGGGGGTTCGTGCACACAGCCCAGCTTGGAGCGAACGACCTACACCGAACTGAGATACCTACA
GCGTGAGCTATGAGAAAGCGCCACGCTTCCCGAAGGGAGAAAGGCGGACAGGTATCCGGTAAGCGGCAGG
GTCGGAACAGGAGAGCGCACGAGGGAGCTTCCAGGGGGAAACGCCTGGTATCTTTATAGTCCTGTCGGGT
TTCGCCACCTCTGACTTGAGCGTCGATTTTTGTGATGCTCGTCAGGGGGGCGGAGCCTATGGAAAAACGC
CAGCAACGCGGCCTTTTTACGGTTCCTGGCCTTTTGCTGGCCTTTTGCTCACATGTTCTTTCCTGCGTTA
TCCCCTGATTCTGTGGATAACCGTATTACCGCCATGCATTAGTTATTAATAGTAATCAATTACGGGGTCA
TTAGTTCATAGCCCATATATGGAGTTCCGCGTTACATAACTTACGGTAAATGGCCCGCCTGGCTGACCGC
CCAACGACCCCCGCCCATTGACGTCAATAATGACGTATGTTCCCATAGTAACGCCAATAGGGACTTTCCA
TTGACGTCAATGGGTGGAGTATTTACGGTAAACTGCCCACTTGGCAGTACATCAAGTGTATCATATGCCA
AGTACGCCCCCTATTGACGTCAATGACGGTAAATGGCCCGCCTGGCATTATGCCCAGTACATGACCTTAT
GGGACTTTCCTACTTGGCAGTACATCTACGTATTAGTCATCGCTATTACCATG
